>Addgene plasmid #225355 | PKMC356_pTRE-ActivinA_IRES_BFP_WPRE | addgene full sequence | sequence record 448301 | Addgene NGS Result
GCTGCGTCTCAAGCATACACGATACCGTCGACCTCGAGGGAATTAATTCGAGCTCGGTACCTTTAAGACC
AATGACTTACAAGGCAGCTGTAGATCTTAGCCACTTTTTAAAAGAAAAGGGGGGACTGGAAGGGCTAATT
CACTCCCAACGAAGACAAGATCTGCTTTTTGCTTGTACTGGGTTTCTCTGGTTAGACCAGATCTGAGCCT
GGGAGCTCTCTGGCTAACTAGGGAACCCACTGCTTAAGCCTCAATAAAGCTTGCCTTGAGTGCTTCAAGT
AGTGTGTGCCCGTCTGTTGTGTGACTCTGGTAACTAGAGATCCCTCAGACCCTTTTAGTCAGTGTGGAAA
ATCTCTAGCAGCATCTAGAATTAATTCCGTGTATTCTATAGTGTCACCTAAATCGTATGTGTATGATACA
TAAGGTTATGTATTAATTGTAGCCGCGTTCTAACGACAATATGTACAAGCCTAATTGTGTAGCATCTGGC
TTACTGAAGCAGACCCTATCATCTCTCTCGTAAACTGCCGTCAGAGTCGGTTTGGTTGGACGAACCTTCT
GAGTTTCTGGTAACGCCGTCCCGCACCCGGAAATGGTCAGCGAACCAATCAGCAGGGTCATCGCTAGCCA
GATCCTCTACGCCGGACGCATCGTGGCCGGCATCACCGGCGCCACAGGTGCGGTTGCTGGCGCCTATATC
GCCGACATCACCGATGGGGAAGATCGGGCTCGCCACTTCGGGCTCATGAGCGCTTGTTTCGGCGTGGGTA
TGGTGGCAGGCCCCGTGGCCGGGGGACTGTTGGGCGCCATCTCCTTGCATGCACCATTCCTTGCGGCGGC
GGTGCTCAACGGCCTCAACCTACTACTGGGCTGCTTCCTAATGCAGGAGTCGCATAAGGGAGAGCGTCGA
ATGGTGCACTCTCAGTACAATCTGCTCTGATGCCGCATAGTTAAGCCAGCCCCGACACCCGCCAACACCC
GCTGACGCGCCCTGACGGGCTTGTCTGCTCCCGGCATCCGCTTACAGACAAGCTGTGACCATCTCCGGGA
GCTGCATGTGTCAGAGGTTTTCACCGTCATCACCGAAACGCGCGAGATGAAAGGGCCTCGTGATACGCCT
ATTTTTATAGGTTAATGTCATGATAATAATGGTTTCTTAGACGTCAGGTGGCACTTTTCGGGGAAATGTG
CCGAGCGGCCGCACGGTTATCCACAGAATCAGGGGATAACGCAGGAAAGAACATGTGAGCAAAAGGCCAG
CAAAAGGCCAGGAACCGTAAAAAGGCCGCGTTGCTGGCGTTTTTCCATAGGCTCCGCCCCCCTGACGAGC
ATCACAAAAATCGACGCTCAAGTCAGAGGTGGCGAAACCCGACAGGACTATAAAGATACCAGGCGTTTCC
CCCTGGAAGCTCCCTCGTGCGCTCTCCTGTTCCGACCCTGCCGCTTACCGGATACCTGTCCGCCTTTCTC
CCTTCGGGAAGCGTGGCGCTTTCTCATAGCTCACGCTGTAGGTATCTCAGTTCGGTGTAGGTCGTTCGCT
CCAAGCTGGGCTGTGTGCACGAACCCCCCGTTCAGCCCGACCGCTGCGCCTTATCCGGTAACTATCGTCT
TGAGTCCAACCCGGTAAGACACGACTTATCGCCACTGGCAGCAGCCACTGGTAACAGGATTAGCAGAGCG
AGGTATGTAGGCGGTGCTACAGAGTTCTTGAAGTGGTGGCCTAACTACGGCTACACTAGAAGAACAGTAT
TTGGTATCTGCGCTCTGCTGAAGCCAGTTACCTTCGGAAAAAGAGTTGGTAGCTCTTGATCCGGCAAACA
AACCACCGCTGGTAGCGGTGGTTTTTTTGTTTGCAAGCAGCAGATTACGCGCAGAAAAAAAGGATCTCAA
GAAGATCCTTTGATCTTTTCTACGGGGTCTGACGCTCAGTGGAACGAAAACTCACGTTAAGGGATTTTGG
TCATGACAGGTGGCACTTTTCGGGGAAATGTGCGCGGAACCCCTATTTGTTTATTTTTCTAAATACATTC
AAATATGTATCCGCTCATGAGACAATAACCCTGATAAATGCTTCAATAATATTGAAAAAGGAAGAGTATG
AGTATTCAACATTTCCGTGTCGCCCTTATTCCCTTTTTTGCGGCATTTTGCCTTCCTGTTTTTGCTCACC
CAGAAACGCTGGTGAAAGTAAAAGATGCTGAAGATCAGTTGGGTGCACGAGTGGGTTACATCGAACTGGA
TCTCAACAGCGGTAAGATCCTTGAGAGTTTTCGCCCCGAAGAACGTTTTCCAATGATGAGCACTTTTAAA
GTTCTGCTATGTGGCGCGGTATTATCCCGTATTGACGCCGGGCAAGAGCAACTCGGTCGCCGCATACACT
ATTCTCAGAATGACTTGGTTGAGTACTCACCAGTCACAGAAAAGCATCTTACGGATGGCATGACAGTAAG
AGAATTATGCAGTGCTGCCATAACCATGAGTGATAACACTGCGGCCAACTTACTTCTGACAACGATCGGA
GGACCGAAGGAGCTAACCGCTTTTTTGCACAACATGGGGGATCATGTAACTCGCCTTGATCGTTGGGAAC
CGGAGCTGAATGAAGCCATACCAAACGACGAGCGTGACACCACGATGCCTGTAGCAATGGCAACAACGTT
GCGCAAACTATTAACTGGCGAACTACTTACTCTAGCTTCCCGGCAACAATTAATAGACTGGATGGAGGCG
GATAAAGTTGCAGGACCACTTCTGCGCTCGGCCCTTCCGGCTGGCTGGTTTATTGCTGATAAATCTGGAG
CCGGTGAGCGTGGGTCCCGCGGTATCATTGCAGCACTGGGGCCAGATGGTAAGCCCTCCCGTATCGTAGT
TATCTACACGACGGGGAGTCAGGCAACTATGGATGAACGAAATAGACAGATCGCTGAGATAGGTGCCTCA
CTGATTAAGCATTGGTAACTGTCAGACCAAGTTTACTCATATATACTTTAGATTGATTTAAAACTTCATT
TTTAATTTAAAAGGATCTAGGTGAAGATCCTTTTTGATAATCGCGGCCGCCAATTTTTTACGGTTCCTGG
CCTTTTGCTGGCCTTTTGCTCACATGTTCTTTCCTGCGTTATCCCCTGATTCTGTGGATAACCGTATTAC
CGCCTTTGAGTGAGCTGATACCGCTCGCCGCAGCCGAACGACCGAGCGCAGCGAGTCAGTGAGCGAGGAA
GCGGAAGAGCGCCCAATACGCAAACCGCCTCTCCCCGCGCGTTGGCCGATTCATTAATGCAGCTGTGGAA
TGTGTGTCAGTTAGGGTGTGGAAAGTCCCCAGGCTCCCCAGCAGGCAGAAGTATGCAAAGCATGCATCTC
AATTAGTCAGCAACCAGGTGTGGAAAGTCCCCAGGCTCCCCAGCAGGCAGAAGTATGCAAAGCATGCATC
TCAATTAGTCAGCAACCATAGTCCCGCCCCTAACTCCGCCCATCCCGCCCCTAACTCCGCCCAGTTCCGC
CCATTCTCCGCCCCATGGCTGACTAATTTTTTTTATTTATGCAGAGGCCGAGGCCGCCTCGGCCTCTGAG
CTATTCCAGAAGTAGTGAGGAGGCTTTTTTGGAGGCCTAGGCTTTTGCAAAAAGCTTGGACACAAGACAG
GCTTGCGAGATATGTTTGAGAATACCACTTTATCCCGCGTCAGGGAGAGGCAGTGCGTAAAAAGACGCGG
ACTCATGTGAAATACTGGTTTTTAGTGCGCCAGATCTCTATAATCTCGCGCAACCTATTTTCCCCTCGAA
CACTTTTTAAGCCGTAGATAAACAGGCTGGGACACTTCACATGAGCGAAAAATACATCGTCACCTGGGAC
ATGTTGCAGATCCATGCACGTAAACTCGCAAGCCGACTGATGCCTTCTGAACAATGGAAAGGCATTATTG
CCGTAAGCCGTGGCGGTCTGTACCGGGTGCGTTACTGGCGCGTGAACTGGGTATTCGTCATGTCGATACC
GTTTGTATTTCCAGCTACGATCACGACAACCAGCGCGAGCTTAAAGTGCTGAAACGCGCAGAAGGCGATG
GCGAAGGCTTCATCGTTATTGATGACCTGGTGGATACCGGTGGTACTGCGGTTGCGATTCGTGAAATGTA
TCCAAAAGCGCACTTTGTCACCATCTTCGCAAAACCGGCTGGTCGTCCGCTGGTTGATGACTATGTTGTT
GATATCCCGCAAGATACCTGGATTGAACAGCCGTGGGATATGGGCGTCGTATTCGTCCCGCCAATCTCCG
GTCGCTAATCTTTTCAACGCCTGGCACTGCCGGGCGTTGTTCTTTTTAACTTCAGGCGGGTTACAATAGT
TTCCAGTAAGTATTCTGGAGGCTGCATCCATGACACAGGCAAACCTGAGCGAAACCCTGTTCAAACCCCG
CTTTAAACATCCTGAAACCTCGACGCTAGTCCGCCGCTTTAATCACGGCGCACAACCGCCTGTGCAGTCG
GCCCTTGATGGTAAAACCATCCCTCACTGGTATCGCATGATTAACCGTCTGATGTGGATCTGGCGCGGCA
TTGACCCACGCGAAATCCTCGACGTCCAGGCACGTATTGTGATGAGCGATGCCGAACGTACCGACGATGA
TTTATACGATACGGTGATTGGCTACCGTGGCGGCAACTGGATTTATGAGTGGGCCCCGGATCTTTGTGAA
GGAACCTTACTTCTGTGGTGTGACATAATTGGACAAACTACCTACAGAGATTTAAAGCTCTAAGGTAAAT
ATAAAATTTTTAAGTGTATAATGTGTTAAACTACTGATTCTAATTGTTTGTGTATTTTAGATTCCAACCT
ATGGAACTGATGAATGGGAGCAGTGGTGGAATGCCTTTAATGAGGAAAACCTGTTTTGCTCAGAAGAAAT
GCCATCTAGTGATGATGAGGCTACTGCTGACTCTCAACATTCTACTCCTCCAAAAAAGAAGAGAAAGGTA
GAAGACCCCAAGGACTTTCCTTCAGAATTGCTAAGTTTTTTGAGTCATGCTGTGTTTAGTAATAGAACTC
TTGCTTGCTTTGCTATTTACACCACAAAGGAAAAAGCTGCACTGCTATACAAGAAAATTATGGAAAAATA
TTCTGTAACCTTTATAAGTAGGCATAACAGTTATAATCATAACATACTGTTTTTTCTTACTCCACACAGG
CATAGAGTGTCTGCTATTAATAACTATGCTCAAAAATTGTGTACCTTTAGCTTTTTAATTTGTAAAGGGG
TTAATAAGGAATATTTGATGTATAGTGCCTTGACTAGAGATCATAATCAGCCATACCACATTTGTAGAGG
TTTTACTTGCTTTAAAAAACCTCCCACACCTCCCCCTGAACCTGAAACATAAAATGAATGCAATTGTTGT
TGTTAACTTGTTTATTGCAGCTTATAATGGTTACAAATAAAGCAATAGCATCACAAATTTCACAAATAAA
GCATTTTTTTCACTGCATTCTAGTTGTGGTTTGTCCAAACTCATCAATGTATCTTATCATGTCTGGATCA
ACTGGATAACTCAAGCTAACCAAAATCATCCCAAACTTCCCACCCCATACCCTATTACCACTGCCAATTA
CCTGTGGTTTCATTTACTCTAAACCTGTGATTCCTCTGAATTATTTTCATTTTAAAGAAATTGTATTTGT
TAAATATGTACTACAAACTTAGTAGTTGGAAGGGCTAATTCACTCCCAAAGAAGACAAGATATCCTTGAT
CTGTGGATCTACCACACACAAGGCTACTTCCCTGATTAGCAGAACTACACACCAGGGCCAGGGGTCAGAT
ATCCACTGACCTTTGGATGGTGCTACAAGCTAGTACCAGTTGAGCCAGATAAGGTAGAAGAGGCCAATAA
AGGAGAGAACACCAGCTTGTTACACCCTGTGAGCCTGCATGGGATGGATGACCCGGAGAGAGAAGTGTTA
GAGTGGAGGTTTGACAGCCGCCTAGCATTTCATCACGTGGCCCGAGAGCTGCATCCGGAGTACTTCAAGA
ACTGCTGATATCGAGCTTGCTACAAGGGACTTTCCGCTGGGGACTTTCCAGGGAGGCGTGGCCTGGGCGG
GACTGGGGAGTGGCGAGCCCTCAGATCCTGCATATAAGCAGCTGCTTTTTGCCTGTACTGGGACTCTCTG
GTTAGACCAGATCTGAGCCTGGGAGCTCTCTGGCTAACTAGGGAACCCACTGCTTAAGCCTCAATAAAGC
TTGCCTTGAGTGCTTCAAGTAGTGTGTGCCCGTCTGTTGTGTGACTCTGGTAACTAGAGATCCCTCAGAC
CCTTTTAGTCAGTGTGGAAAATCTCTAGCAGTGGCGCCCGAACAGGGACTTGAAAGCGAAAGGGAAACCA
GAGGAGCTCTCTCGACGCAGGACTCGGCTTGCTGAAGCGCGCACGGCAAGAGGCGAGGGGCGGCGACTGG
TGAGTACGCCAAAAATTTTGACTAGCGGAGGCTAGAAGGAGAGAGATGGGTGCGAGAGCGTCAGTATTAA
GCGGGGGAGAATTAGATCGCGATGGGAAAAAATTCGGTTAAGGCCAGGGGGAAAGAAAAAATATAAATTA
AAACATATAGTATGGGCAAGCAGGGAGCTAGAACGATTCGCAGTTAATCCTGGCCTGTTAGAAACATCAG
AAGGCTGTAGACAAATACTGGGACAGCTACAACCATCCCTTCAGACAGGATCAGAAGAACTTAGATCATT
ATATAATACAGTAGCAACCCTCTATTGTGTGCATCAAAGGATAGAGATAAAAGACACCAAGGAAGCTTTA
GACAAGATAGAGGAAGAGCAAAACAAAAGTAAGACCACCGCACAGCAAGCGGCCGGCCGCTGATCTTCAG
ACCTGGAGGAGGAGATATGAGGGACAATTGGAGAAGTGAATTATATAAATATAAAGTAGTAAAAATTGAA
CCATTAGGAGTAGCACCCACCAAGGCAAAGAGAAGAGTGGTGCAGAGAGAAAAAAGAGCAGTGGGAATAG
GAGCTTTGTTCCTTGGGTTCTTGGGAGCAGCAGGAAGCACTATGGGCGCAGCGTCAATGACGCTGACGGT
ACAGGCCAGACAATTATTGTCTGGTATAGTGCAGCAGCAGAACAATTTGCTGAGGGCTATTGAGGCGCAA
CAGCATCTGTTGCAACTCACAGTCTGGGGCATCAAGCAGCTCCAGGCAAGAATCCTGGCTGTGGAAAGAT
ACCTAAAGGATCAACAGCTCCTGGGGATTTGGGGTTGCTCTGGAAAACTCATTTGCACCACTGCTGTGCC
TTGGAATGCTAGTTGGAGTAATAAATCTCTGGAACAGATTTGGAATCACACGACCTGGATGGAGTGGGAC
AGAGAAATTAACAATTACACAAGCTTAATACACTCCTTAATTGAAGAATCGCAAAACCAGCAAGAAAAGA
ATGAACAAGAATTATTGGAATTAGATAAATGGGCAAGTTTGTGGAATTGGTTTAACATAACAAATTGGCT
GTGGTATATAAAATTATTCATAATGATAGTAGGAGGCTTGGTAGGTTTAAGAATAGTTTTTGCTGTACTT
TCTATAGTGAATAGAGTTAGGCAGGGATATTCACCATTATCGTTTCAGACCCACCTCCCAACCCCGAGGG
GACCCGACAGGCCCGAAGGAATAGAAGAAGAAGGTGGAGAGAGAGACAGAGACAGATCCATTCGATTAGT
GAACGGATCTCGACGGTATCGCCAAATGGCAGTATTCATCCACAATTTTAAAAGAAAAGGGGGGATTGGG
GGGTACAGTGCAGGGGAAAGAATAGTAGACATAATAGCAACAGACATACAAACTAAAGAATTACAAAAAC
AAATTACAAAAATTCAAAATTTTCGGGTTTATTACAGGGACAGCAGAGATCCAGTTTGGCCCTCTGATGA
GACGAACGGCCCTTTCGTCTTCACTCGAGTTTACTCCCTATCAGTGATAGAGAACGTATGAAGAGTTTAC
TCCCTATCAGTGATAGAGAACGTATGCAGACTTTACTCCCTATCAGTGATAGAGAACGTATAAGGAGTTT
ACTCCCTATCAGTGATAGAGAACGTATGACCAGTTTACTCCCTATCAGTGATAGAGAACGTATCTACAGT
TTACTCCCTATCAGTGATAGAGAACGTATATCCAGTTTACTCCCTATCAGTGATAGAGAACGTATGTCGA
GGTAGGCGTGTACGGTGGGCGCCTATAAAAGCAGAGCTCGTTTAGTGAACCGTCAGATCGCCTGGAGCAA
TTCCACAACACTTTTGTCTTATACTTACGCGTCTGCAGGATATCAAGCTTGCGGTACCGCGGGCCCGGGA
TCTATGCCCCTGTTGTGGTTGCGCGGGTTTCTCCTGGCTTCCTGTTGGATAATAGTGAGGAGCTCCCCCA
CCCCGGGCAGCGAGGGACACGGTTCCGCTCCCGATTGCCCGTCATGCGCTCTGGCTACTCTCCCTAAGGA
CGGTCCTAATTCTCAACCTGAAATGGTCGAGGCAGTCAAGAAGCACATACTCAATATGCTGCATCTGAAG
AAAAGACCTGACGTGACCCAGCCTGTGCCAAAAGCAGCGCTATTGAACGCAATTCGGAAACTGCATGTGG
GCAAAGTTGGCGAAAACGGCTACGTCGAAATAGAGGACGATATCGGAAGAAGGGCCGAGATGAACGAACT
CATGGAACAAACTAGTGAGATTATAACCTTCGCCGAATCTGGCACTGCCCGAAAGACACTCCACTTCGAG
ATCTCTAAAGAAGGTAGCGATCTCTCCGTTGTTGAAAGAGCCGAAGTGTGGCTGTTCCTCAAAGTGCCCA
AAGCTAATCGGACGCGGACTAAAGTGACCATTCGGTTGTTCCAACAACAGAAACACCCTCAAGGAAGTCT
GGACACCGGTGACGAGGCAGAAGAAATGGGACTGAAAGGGGAAAGGAGTGAGCTGCTACTCAGCGAAAAG
GTCGTAGACGCACGCAAGTCTACATGGCATATCTTTCCAGTCAGTTCCAGCATACAACGGCTCCTAGATC
AAGGCAAATCCAGTCTCGATGTGCGAATCGCTTGCGAGCAATGTCAAGAATCAGGCGCCTCTCTGGTTCT
TCTCGGTAAGAAGAAGAAGAAGGAAGTTGATGGCGACGGGAAGAAGAAGGACGGATCTGATGGTGGACTT
GAGGAAGAAAAGGAACAGAGCCATAGGCCGTTTCTGATGTTGCAAGCCAGGCAGTCCGAGGATCATCCGC
ATCGCAGGCGCAGGAGA
[348 nt withheld, positions 9258-9605]
GGTTCTTAAGATCCTTGACTTGCGGCCCCCCTCTCCCTCCCCCCCCCCTAACGTTACTGGCCGAAGCCGC
TTGGAATAAGGCCGGTGTGCGTTTGTCTATATGTTATTTTCCACCATATTGCCGTCTTTTGGCAATGTGA
GGGCCCGGAAACCTGGCCCTGTCTTCTTGACGAGCATTCCTAGGGGTCTTTCCCCTCTCGCCAAAGGAAT
GCAAGGTCTGTTGAATGTCGTGAAGGAAGCAGTTCCTCTGGAAGCTTCTTGAAGACAAACAACGTCTGTA
GCGACCCTTTGCAGGCAGCGGAACCCCCCACCTGGCGACAGGTGCCTCTGCGGCCAAAAGCCACGTGTAT
AAGATACACCTGCAAAGGCGGCACAACCCCAGTGCCACGTTGTGAGTTGGATAGTTGTGGAAAGAGTCAA
ATGGCTCTCCTCAAGCGTATTCAACAAGGGGCTGAAGGATGCCCAGAAGGTACCCCATTGTATGGGATCT
GATCTGGGGCCTCGGTGCACATGCTTTACATGTGTTTAGTCGAGGTTAAAAAAACGTCTAGGCCCCCCGA
ACCACGGGGACGTGGTTTTCCTTTGAAAAACACGATGATAAATGAGCGCTGGCGGACCACCATGGGATCC
AGCGAGCTGATTAAGGAGAACATGCACATGAAGCTGTACATGGAGGGCACCGTGGACAACCATCACTTCA
AGTGCACATCCGAGGGCGAAGGCAAGCCCTACGAGGGCACCCAGACCATGAGAATCAAGGTGGTCGAGGG
CGGCCCTCTCCCCTTCGCCTTCGACATCCTGGCTACTAGCTTCCTCTACGGCAGCAAGACCTTCATCAAC
CACACCCAGGGCATCCCCGACTTCTTCAAGCAGTCCTTCCCTGAGGGCTTCACATGGGAGAGAGTCACCA
CATACGAAGACGGGGGCGTGCTGACCGCTACCCAGGACACCAGCCTCCAGGACGGCTGCCTCATCTACAA
CGTCAAGATCAGAGGGGTGAACTTCACATCCAACGGCCCTGTGATGCAGAAGAAAACACTCGGCTGGGAG
GCCTTCACCGAAACGCTGTACCCCGCTGACGGCGGCCTGGAAGGCAGAAACGACATGGCCCTGAAGCTCG
TGGGCGGGAGCCATCTGATCGCAAACATCAAGACCACATATAGATCCAAGAAACCCGCTAAGAACCTCAA
GATGCCTGGCGTCTACTATGTGGACTACAGACTGGAAAGAATCAAGGAGGCCAACAACGAAACCTACGTC
GAGCAGCACGAGGTGGCAGTGGCCAGATACTGCGACCTCCCTAGCAAACTGGGGCACAAGCTTAATTAAT
GGCGCTTATCGATAATCAACCTCTGGATTACAAAATTTGTGAAAGATTGACTGGTATTCTTAACTATGTT
GCTCCTTTTACGCTATGTGGATACGCTGCTTTAATGCCTTTGTATCATGCTATTGCTTCCCGTATGGCTT
TCATTTTCTCCTCCTTGTATAAATCCTGGTTGCTGTCTCTTTATGAGGAGTTGTGGCCCGTTGTCAGGCA
ACGTGGCGTGGTGTGCACTGTGTTTGCTGACGCAACCCCCACTGGTTGGGGCATTGCCACCACCTGTCAG
CTCCTTTCCGGGACTTTCGCTTTCCCCCTCCCTATTGCCACGGCGGAACTCATCGCCGCCTGCCTTGCCC
GCTGCTGGACAGGGGCTCGGCTGTTGGGCACTGACAATTCCGTGGTGTTGTCGGGGAAATCATCGTCCTT
TCCTTGGCTGCTCGCCTGTGTTGCCACCTGGATTCTGCGCGGGACGTCCTTCTGCTACGTCCCTTCGGCC
CTCAATCCAGCGGACCTTCCTTCCCGCGGCCTGCTGCCGGCTCTGCGGCCTCTTCCGCGTCTTCGCCTTC
GCCCTCAGACGAGTCGGATCTCCCTTTGGGCCGCCTCCCCGCAT
Features (pLannotate 1.2.2; 33 found; start..end, strand, type, name):
     20..40      +  misc_feature   MCS (fragment): pBluescript multiple cloning site
     57..125     +  CDS            nef (fragment): NEF_HV1Z2 - Experimental evidence at protein level: Swiss-Prot protein existence level 1. Extracellular Nef protein targets CD4(+) T-lymphocytes for apoptosis by interacting with CXCR4 surface receptors. From Human immunodeficiency virus type 1 group M subtype D (isolate Z2/CDC-Z34) (HIV-1).
    127..360     +  LTR            3' LTR (ΔU3): self-inactivating 3' long terminal repeat (LTR) from HIV-1
    385..403     -  promoter       SP6 promoter: promoter for bacteriophage SP6 RNA polymerase
    631..910     +  CDS            TcR (fragment): tetracycline efflux protein; tet; confers resistance to tetracycline
    911..959     -  misc_feature   bom (fragment): basis of mobility region from pBR322
   1061..1096    -  CDS            rop (fragment): Rop protein, which maintains plasmids at low copy number; rop
   1302..1890    -  rep_origin     ori: high-copy-number ColE1/pMB1/pBR322/pUC origin of replication
   1993..2097    +  promoter       AmpR promoter: bla
   2098..2958    +  CDS            AmpR: β-lactamase; bla; confers resistance to ampicillin, carbenicillin, and related antibiotics
   3094..3227    +  rep_origin     RSF ori (fragment): Plasmids containing the RSF 1030 origin of replication can be propagated in E. coli cells that contain additional plasmids with compatible origins.
   3229..3285    +  CDS            lacI (fragment): lac repressor; lacI; The lac repressor binds to the lac operator to inhibit transcription in E. coli. This inhibition can be relieved by adding lactose or isopropyl-β-D-thiogalactopyranoside (IPTG).
   3292..3621    +  promoter       SV40 promoter: SV40 enhancer and early promoter
   3821..3940    +  CDS            gpt (fragment): XGPT_ECOLI - Also known as gpp, gxu. Experimental evidence at protein level: Swiss-Prot protein existence level 1. Purine salvage pathway enzyme that catalyzes the transfer of the ribosyl-5-phosphate group from 5-phospho-alpha-D-ribose 1- diphosphate (PRPP) to the N9 position of the 6-oxopurines guanine and xanthine to form the corresponding ribonucleotides GMP (guanosine 5'- monophosphate) and XMP (xanthosine 5'-monophosphate), with the release of PPi. To a lesser extent, also acts on hypoxanthine (PubMed:9100006, PubMed:3886014). Does not ribophosphorylate adenine (PubMed:3886014). From Esch
   3940..4275    +  CDS            gpt (fragment): XGPT_ECOLI - Also known as gpp, gxu. Experimental evidence at protein level: Swiss-Prot protein existence level 1. Purine salvage pathway enzyme that catalyzes the transfer of the ribosyl-5-phosphate group from 5-phospho-alpha-D-ribose 1- diphosphate (PRPP) to the N9 position of the 6-oxopurines guanine and xanthine to form the corresponding ribonucleotides GMP (guanosine 5'- monophosphate) and XMP (xanthosine 5'-monophosphate), with the release of PPi. To a lesser extent, also acts on hypoxanthine (PubMed:9100006, PubMed:3886014). Does not ribophosphorylate adenine (PubMed:3886014). From Esch
   4370..4675    +  CDS            frsA (fragment): FRSA_ECOLI - Also known as yafA. Experimental evidence at protein level: Swiss-Prot protein existence level 1. Catalyzes the hydrolysis of esters (PubMed:15808744). Displays esterase activity toward pNP-butyrate (PubMed:15808744). May stimulate mixed-acid fermentation by acting as a fermentation/respiration switch that down-regulates respiration and up- regulates fermentation rates (PubMed:15169777). From Escherichia coli (strain K12).
   4679..4753    +  CDS            small t antigen (fragment): SV40 (simian virus 40) small t antigen
   4755..4820    +  intron         small t intron: SV40 (simian virus 40) small t antigen intron
   4950..4970    +  CDS            SV40 NLS: nuclear localization signal of SV40 (simian virus 40) large T antigen
   5289..5372    +  CDS            large T antigen (fragment): large T antigen from SV40 (simian virus 40)
   5395..5529    +  polyA_signal   SV40 poly(A) signal: SV40 polyadenylation signal
   5697..6330    +  LTR            3' LTR: 3' long terminal repeat (LTR) from HIV-1
   6377..6502    +  misc_feature   HIV-1 Ψ: packaging signal of human immunodeficiency virus type 1
   6486..6824    +  CDS            HIV-1 gag (fragment): gag protein from human immunodeficiency virus 1; gag
   6999..7232    +  misc_feature   RRE: The Rev response element (RRE) of HIV-1 allows for Rev-dependent mRNA export from the nucleus to the cytoplasm.
   7609..7709    +  CDS            Rev (fragment): human immunodeficiency virus 1 (HIV-1) Rev protein; rev; enhances nuclear export of unspliced and incompletely spliced viral mRNAs
   7746..7863    +  misc_feature   cPPT/CTS: central polypurine tract and central termination sequence of HIV-1
   7937..8286    +  promoter       TRE3GV promoter: 3rd-generation Tet-responsive promoter that can be activated by binding of Tet-On® 3G, optimized for retroviral and lentiviral vectors
   8312..8332    +  misc_feature   MCS (fragment): multiple cloning site
   8334..9605    +  CDS            Inhba (sequence partly withheld): INHBA_MOUSE - Experimental evidence at protein level: Swiss-Prot protein existence level 1. Inhibins and activins inhibit and activate, respectively, the secretion of follitropin by the pituitary gland. Inhibins/activins are involved in regulating a number of diverse functions such as hypothalamic and pituitary hormone secretion, gonadal hormone secretion, germ cell development and maturation, erythroid differentiation, insulin secretion, nerve cell survival, embryonic axial development or bone growth, depending on their subunit composition. Inhibins appear to oppose the functions of activins.
   9744..10206   +  misc_feature   IRES: internal ribosome entry site (IRES) of the encephalomyocarditis virus (EMCV)
  10236..10934   +  CDS            TagBFP: monomeric blue fluorescent protein mammalian codon-optimized
  10949..11537   +  misc_feature   WPRE: woodchuck hepatitis virus posttranscriptional regulatory element
