[The description below was written by a language model from this plasmid's Addgene catalogue record and pLannotate feature annotations shown in this document.]
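Description:
PKMC356_pTRE-ActivinA_IRES_BFP_WPRE is an HIV-1-derived lentiviral transfer vector built on the pHR backbone for doxycycline-type inducible expression of mouse Activin A together with a blue fluorescent reporter in mammalian cells. It is propagated in E. coli as a high-copy plasmid through a ColE1/pUC-type origin and selected with ampicillin via the β-lactamase gene. The backbone outside the viral region also carries legacy sequences typical of pHR vectors: an SV40 early promoter followed by fragmentary gpt sequence, SV40 small t intron and polyadenylation signal, plus remnants of tetracycline resistance, bom and rop. The record assigns no function to these here.

The proviral portion runs from a full-length HIV-1 LTR (labelled a 3' LTR by the annotation software but positioned as the 5' LTR) through the Ψ packaging signal with a partial gag sequence, the Rev response element for Rev-dependent nuclear export, and the cPPT/CTS. It ends in a ΔU3 self-inactivating 3' LTR, which silences LTR promoter activity after integration. Between these elements, a TRE3GV Tet-responsive promoter drives a bicistronic transcript: the mouse Inhba coding sequence (inhibin beta-A, whose homodimer forms Activin A), then an EMCV IRES that permits cap-independent translation of TagBFP, so blue fluorescence marks cells expressing the transgene. A WPRE downstream enhances transcript stability and expression.

The TRE promoter needs a Tet-On-type transactivator, which this plasmid does not encode, so it must be supplied separately. The vector also lacks a mammalian drug-selection cassette within the proviral region, leaving TagBFP as the means of identifying transduced, induced cells. The associated publication concerns synthetic organizer cells that deliver spatial and biochemical cues to guide development, consistent with use of this construct to engineer cells that secrete Activin A as a controllable morphogen signal.
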