Addgene plasmid #225355: PKMC356_pTRE-ActivinA_IRES_BFP_WPRE
Purpose: Lentiviral vector for ActivinA and BFP expression
Depositing lab: Wendell Lim. Depositing organization: University of California, San Francisco (UCSF). Publication: Synthetic organizer cells guide development via spatial and biochemical instructions. Yamada T, Trentesaux C, Brunger JM, Xiao Y, Stevens AJ, Martyn I, Kasparek P, Shroff NP, Aguilar A, Bruneau BG, Boffelli D, Klein OD, Lim WA. Cell. 2024 Dec 11:S0092-8674(24)01323-0. doi: 10.1016/j.cell.2024.11.017. PubMed 39706189.
Backbone
  Vector backbone: pHR
  Backbone manufacturer: pHR backbone Addgene plasmid 60906
  Vector type: Mammalian Expression, Lentiviral
Growth in bacteria
  Bacterial resistance: Ampicillin, 100 μg/mL
  Growth temperature: 37°C
  Growth strain: NEB Stable
  Copy number: High Copy
Gene/Insert
  Gene/Insert name: Actvin A and TagBFP (alt name: inhibin beta-A)
  Species: M. musculus (mouse), Synthetic
  Entrez Gene: Inhba
Resource information
  A portion of this plasmid was derived from a plasmid made by: pHR backbone Addgene plasmid 60906 (Lentiviral backbone pAN2424 - Gift from Andrew Ng from El Samad Lab UCSF – pHR backbone)
Terms and licenses: Academic/Nonprofit Terms; Industry Terms: Not Available to Industry
How to cite: PKMC356_pTRE-ActivinA_IRES_BFP_WPRE was a gift from Wendell Lim (Addgene plasmid # 225355 ; http://n2t.net/addgene:225355 ; RRID:Addgene_225355)
